>Addgene plasmid #208191 | pSC101-GFPmut2-mScarlet-I T7 | addgene full sequence | sequence record 417835 | Addgene NGS Result
TTGGTATAGTGATTAAAATCACCTAGACCAATTGAGATGTATGTCTGAATTAGTTGTTTTCAAAGCAAAT
GAACTAGCGATTAGTCGCTATGACTTAACGGAGCATGAAACCAAGCTAATTTTATGCTGTGTGGCACTAC
TCAACCCCACGATTGAAAACCCTACAAGGAAAGAACGGACGGTATCGTTCACTTATAACCAATACGCTCA
GATGATGAACATCAGTAGGGAAAATGCTTATGGTGTATTAGCTAAAGCAACCAGAGAGCTGATGACGAGA
ACTGTGGAAATCAGGAATCCTTTGGTTAAAGGCTTTGAGATTTTCCAGTGGACAAACTATGCCAAGTTCT
CAAGCGAAAAATTAGAATTAGTTTTTAGTGAAGAGATATTGCCTTATCTTTTCCAGTTAAAAAAATTCAT
AAAATATAATCTGGAACATGTTAAGTCTTTTGAAAACAAATACTCTATGAGGATTTATGAGTGGTTATTA
AAAGAACTAACACAAAAGAAAACTCACAAGGCAAATATAGAGATTAGCCTTGATGAATTTAAGTTCATGT
TAATGCTTGAAAATAACTACCATGAGTTTAAAAGGCTTAACCAATGGGTTTTGAAACCAATAAGTAAAGA
TTTAAACACTTACAGCAATATGAAATTGGTGGTTGATAAGCGAGGCCGCCCGACTGATACGTTGATTTTC
CAAGTTGAACTAGATAGACAAATGGATCTCGTAACCGAACTTGAGAACAACCAGATAAAAATGAATGGTG
ACAAAATACCAACAACCATTACATCAGATTCCTACCTACATAACGGACTAAGAAAAACACTACACGATGC
TTTAACTGCAAAAATTCAGCTCACCAGTTTTGAGGCAAAATTTTTGAGTGACATGCAAAGTAAGTATGAT
CTCAATGGTTCGTTCTCATGGCTCACGCAAAAACAACGAACCACACTAGAGAACATACTGGCTAAATACG
GAAGGATCTGAGGTTCTTATGGCTCTTGTATCTATCAGTGAAGCATCAAGACTAACAAACAAAAGTAGAA
CAACTGTTCACCGTTACATATCAAAGGGAAAACTGTCCATATGCACAGATGAAAACGGTGTAAAAAAGAT
AGATACATCAGAGCTTTTACGAGTTTTTGGTGCATTCAAAGCTGTTCACCATGAACAGATCGACAATGTA
ACAGATGAACAGCATGTAACACCTAATAGAACAGGTGAAACCAGTAAAACAAAGCAACTAGAACATGAAA
TTGAACACCTGAGACAACTTGTTACAGCTCAACAGTCACACATAGACAGCCTGAAACAGGCGATGCTGCT
TATCGAATCAAAGCTGCCGACAACACGGGAGCCAGTGACGCCTCCCGTGGGGAAAAAATCATGGCAATTC
TGGAAGAAATAGCGCTTTCAGCCGGCAAACCGGCTGAAGCCGGATCTGCGATTCTGATAACAAACTAGCA
ACACCAGAACAGCCCGTTTGCGGGCAGCAAAACCCGTACCCTAGGTCTAGGGCGGCGGATTTGTCCTACT
CAGGAGAGCGTTCACCGACAAACAACAGATAAAACGAAAGGCCCAGTCTTTCGACTGAGCCTTTCGTTTT
ATTTGATGCCTCTAGAGCTTGCATGCCCAAGGAGATGGCGCCCAACAGTCCCCCGGCCACGGGGCCTGCC
ACCATACCCACGCCGAAACAAGCGCTCATGAGCCCGAAGTGGCGAGCCCGATCTTCCCCATCGGTGATGT
CGGCGATATAGGCGCCAGCAACCGCACCTGTGGCGCCGGTGATGCCGGCCACGATGCGTCCGGCGTAGAG
TTACCAATGCTTAATCAGTGAGGCACCTATCTCAGCGATCTGTCTATTTCGTTCATCCATAGTTGCCTGA
CTCCCCGTCGTGTAGATAACTACGATACGGGAGGGCTTACCATCTGGCCCCAGTGCTGCAATGATACCGC
GAGACCCACGCTCACCGGCTCCAGATTTATCAGCAATAAACCAGCCAGCCGGAAGGGCCGAGCGCAGAAG
TGGTCCTGCAACTTTATCCGCCTCCATCCAGTCTATTAATTGTTGCCGGGAAGCTAGAGTAAGTAGTTCG
CCAGTTAATAGTTTGCGCAACGTTGTTGCCATTGCTGCAGGCATCGTGGTGTCACGCTCGTCGTTTGGTA
TGGCTTCATTCAGCTCCGGTTCCCAACGATCAAGGCGAGTTACATGATCCCCCATGTTGTGCAAAAAAGC
GGTTAGCTCCTTCGGTCCTCCGATCGTTGTCAGAAGTAAGTTGGCCGCAGTGTTATCACTCATGGTTATG
GCAGCACTGCATAATTCTCTTACTGTCATGCCATCCGTAAGATGCTTTTCTGTGACTGGTGAGTACTCAA
CCAAGTCATTCTGAGAATAGTGTATGCGGCGACCGAGTTGCTCTTGCCCGGCGTCAACACGGGATAATAC
CGCGCCACATAGCAGAACTTTAAAAGTGCTCATCATTGGAAAACGTTCTTCGGGGCGAAAACTCTCAAGG
ATCTTACCGCTGTTGAGATCCAGTTCGATGTAACCCACTCGTGCACCCAACTGATCTTCAGCATCTTTTA
CTTTCACCAGCGTTTCTGGGTGAGCAAAAACAGGAAGGCAAAATGCCGCAAAAAAGGGAATAAGGGCGAC
ACGGAAATGTTGAATACTCATACTCTTCCTTTTTCAATATTATTGAAGCATTTATCAGGGTTATTGTCTC
ATGAGCGGATACATATTTGAATGTATTTAGAAAAATAAACAAATAGGGGTTCCGCGCACATTTCCCCGAA
AAGTGCCACCTGACGTCTAAGAAACCATTATTATCATAAAAGGCCATCCGTCAGGATGGCCTTCTATGAA
TGCCTTGGCTGCGATTCATTCTTTATATGAATAAAATTGTTGTCAGTTTCACGTCTTGTCCTGCCATATC
GCGAAATTTCTGCGCAAAAGCACAAAAAATTTTTGCATCTCCCCCTTGATGACGTGGGTTACGACCCCAT
TTAGTAGTCAACCGCAGTGAGTGAGTCTGACGAGGCCCTTTCGTCTTCAAGAATTCTCATGTTTGACAGC
TTATCATCGATAAGCTTTAATGCGGTAGTTTATCACAGTTAAATTGCTAACGCAGTCCGGGGAATTCAGG
CTTGGAGGAACAATATGAAAGGATCCAAAGGTGAAGAATTATTCACTGGAGTTGTCCCAATTCTTGTTGA
ATTAGATGGTGATGTTAATGGGCACAAATTTTCTGTCAGTGGAGAGGGTGAAGGTGATGCAACATACGGA
AAACTTACCCTTAAATTTATTTGCACTACTGGAAAACTACCTGTTCCATGGCCAACACTTGTCACTACTT
TCGCGTATGGTCTTCAATGCTTTGCGAGATACCCAGATCATATGAAACAGCATGACTTTTTCAAGAGTGC
CATGCCCGAAGGTTATGTACAGGAAAGAACTATATTTTTCAAAGATGACGGGAACTACAAGACACGTGCT
GAAGTCAAGTTTGAAGGTGATACCCTTGTTAATAGAATCGAGTTAAAAGGTATTGATTTTAAAGAAGATG
GAAACATTCTTGGACACAAATTGGAATACAACTATAACTCACACAAAGTATACATCATGGCAGACAAACA
AAAGGATGGAATCAAAGTTAACTTCAAAATTAGACACAACATTGAAGATGGAAGCGTTCAACTAGCAGAC
CATTATCAACGAAATACTCCAATTGGCGATGGCCCTGTCCTTTTACCAGACAACCATTACCTGTCCACAC
AATCTGCCCTTTCGAAAGATCCCAACGAAAAGAGAGACCACATGGTCCTTCTTGAGTTTGTAACAGCTGC
TGGGATTACACATGGTATGGATGAATTGTACAAATAACCGCCAGGAGGAACAATATGGTGAGCAAGGGCT
TTTTTTGAGGCAGTGATCAAGGAGTTCATGCGGTTCAAGGTGCACATGGAGGGCTCCATGAACGGCCACG
AGTTCGAGATCGAGGGCGAGGGCGAGGGCCGCCCCTACGAGGGCACCCAGACCGCCAAGCTGAAGGTGAC
CAAGGGTGGCCCCCTGCCCTTCTCCTGGGACATCCTGTCCCCTCAGTTCATGTACGGCTCCAGGGCCTTC
ATCAAGCACCCCGCCGACATCCCCGACTACTATAAGCAGTCCTTCCCCGAGGGCTTCAAGTGGGAGCGCG
TGATGAACTTCGAGGACGGCGGCGCCGTGACCGTGACCCAGGACACCTCCCTGGAGGACGGCACCCTGAT
CTACAAGGTGAAGCTCCGCGGCACCAACTTCCCTCCTGACGGCCCCGTAATGCAGAAGAAGACAATGGGC
TGGGAAGCGTCCACCGAGCGGTTGTACCCCGAGGACGGCGTGCTGAAGGGCGACATTAAGATGGCCCTGC
GCCTGAAGGACGGCGGCCGCTACCTGGCGGACTTCAAGACCACCTACAAGGCCAAGAAGCCCGTGCAGAT
GCCCGGCGCCTACAACGTCGACCGCAAGTTGGACATCACCTCCCACAACGAGGACTACACCGTGGTGGAA
CAGTACGAACGCTCCGAGGGCCGCCACTCCACCGGCGGCATGGACGAGCTGTACAAGTGACCGCCTAATG
AGCGGGCTTTAATCACTAGTGAATTCGCGGCCGCCTGCAGGTCGACCATATGGGAGAGCTCCGTCGACAA
GCTTGCGGCCGCACTCGAGCACCACCACCACCACCACCACCACTAATTGATTAATACCTAGGCTGCTAAA
CAAAGCCCATGGATCGATAGCTGGTCGACAGGACTCTGGGGTTCGAGAGCTCGCTTGGACTCCTGTTGAT
AGATCCAGTAATGACCTCAGAACTCCATCTGGATTTGTTCAGAACGCTCGGTTGCCGCCGGGCGTTTTTT
ATTGGTGAGAATCCAAGCACTAGGGACAGTAAGACGGGTAAGCCTGTTGATGATACCGCTGCCTTACTGG
GTGCATTAGCCAGTCTGAATGACCTGTCACGGGATAATCCGAAGTGGTCAGACTGGAAAATCAGAGGGCA
GGAACTGCTGAACAGCAAAAAGTCAGATAGCACCACATAGCAGACCCGCCATAAAACGCCCTGAGAAGCC
CGTGACGGGCTTTTCTTGTATTATGGGTAGTTTCCTTGCATGAATCCATAAAAGGCGCCTGTAGTGCCAT
TTACCCCCATTCACTGCCAGAGCCGTGAGCGCAGCGAACTGAATGTCACGAAAAAGACAGCGACTCAGGT
GCCTGATGGTCGGAGACAAAAGGAATATTCAGCGATTTGCCCGAGCTTGCGAGGGTGCTACTTAAGCCTT
TAGGGTTTTAAGGTCTGTTTTGTAGAGGAGCAAACAGCGTTTGCGACATCCTTTTGTAATACTGCGGAAC
TGACTAAAGTAGTGAGTTATACACAGGGCTGGGATCTATTCTTTTTATCTTTTTTTATTCTTTCTTTATT
CTATAAATTATAACCACTTGAATATAAACAAAAAAAACACACAAAGGTCTAGCGGAATTTACAGAGGGTC
TAGCAGAATTTACAAGTTTTCCAGCAAAGGTCTAGCAGAATTTACAGATACCCACAACTCAAAGGAAAAG
GACTAGTAATTATCATTGACTAGCCCATCTCAA
Features (pLannotate 1.2.2; 12 found; start..end, strand, type, name):
     41..991     +  CDS            Rep101: RepA protein needed for replication with the pSC101 origin; rep101
   1529..1615    -  terminator     rrnB T1 terminator: Escherichia coli rrnB; transcription terminator T1 from the E. coli rrnB gene
   1638..1820    -  CDS            TcR (fragment): tetracycline efflux protein; tet; confers resistance to tetracycline
   1821..2681    -  CDS            AmpR: β-lactamase; bla; confers resistance to ampicillin, carbenicillin, and related antibiotics
   2682..2786    -  promoter       AmpR promoter: bla
   2838..2865    -  terminator     rrnB T2 terminator: transcription terminator T2 from the E. coli rrnB gene
   3073..3101    +  promoter       tet promoter: E. coli promoter for tetracycline efflux protein gene
   3174..3884    +  CDS            GFPmut2: GFPmut2 is a basic (constitutively fluorescent) green fluorescent protein published in 1996, derived from Aequorea victoria. It is reported to be a very rapidly-maturing weak dimer.
   3927..4607    +  CDS            mScarlet-I: mScarlet-I is a basic (constitutively fluorescent) red fluorescent protein published in 2016, derived from synthetic construct. It is reported to be a rapidly-maturing monomer with moderate acid sensitivity.
   4710..4733    +  CDS            9xHis (fragment): 9xHis affinity tag
   4818..4912    +  terminator     lambda t0 terminator: transcription terminator from phage lambda
   5404..5626    +  rep_origin     pSC101 ori: low-copy replication origin that requires the Rep101 protein
