[The description below was written by a language model from this plasmid's Addgene catalogue record and pLannotate feature annotations shown in this document.]
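Description:
pSC101-GFPmut2-mScarlet-I T7 is a low-copy bacterial expression and reporter plasmid built on the pSC101 backbone and designed to detect frameshift mistranslation in bacteria. It replicates from the pSC101 origin, which depends on the plasmid-encoded Rep101 (RepA) initiator protein. It is selected with ampicillin through a β-lactamase gene driven by its own promoter. A short remnant of the tetracycline efflux gene lies next to AmpR and appears only as a fragment, so it presumably does not confer resistance. The catalogue gives the total size as about 5.6 kb, in close agreement with the sequenced record.

The payload is a dual-fluorescence cassette transcribed from a promoter described as Ptet plus dnaK P1. The feature table annotates the tet promoter just upstream of the reporters but does not separately mark the dnaK P1 element. GFPmut2, a rapidly maturing green fluorescent protein, comes first, followed closely on the same strand by the red monomer mScarlet-I. A partial polyhistidine tag annotation lies downstream of mScarlet-I, and the cassette ends at the phage lambda t0 terminator. The rrnB T1 and T2 terminators elsewhere in the backbone help insulate the transcription units.

The mScarlet-I insert is recorded as carrying a frameshift insertion of seven consecutive T residues, which explains the "T7" in the name. With this arrangement, green fluorescence presumably reports normal expression, while red fluorescence should arise only when ribosomes slip on the homopolymeric tract and restore the reading frame. The red-to-green ratio would then give a readout of frameshift error frequency. The associated work applied such reporters to antibiotic-induced nonsense and frameshift mistranslation.
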