Addgene plasmid #208191: pSC101-GFPmut2-mScarlet-I T7
Purpose: frameshift mistranslation, T7
Depositing lab: Tanel Tenson. Depositing organization: University of Tartu. Publication: Fluorescent reporters give new insights into antibiotics-induced nonsense and frameshift mistranslation. Hinnu M, Putrins M, Kogermann K, Kaldalu N, Tenson T. Sci Rep. 2024 Mar 22;14(1):6883. doi: 10.1038/s41598-024-57597-8. PubMed 38519558.
Backbone
  Vector backbone: pSC101
  Backbone size w/o insert (bp): 3968
  Total vector size (bp): 5626
  Vector type: Bacterial Expression ; reporter
Growth in bacteria
  Bacterial resistance: Ampicillin, 100 μg/mL
  Growth temperature: 37°C
  Growth strain: DH5alpha
  Copy number: Low Copy
Gene/Insert 1
  Gene/Insert name: GFPmut2
  Species: Synthetic
  Insert size (bp): 725
  Promoter: Ptet+dnaK P1
  Cloning method: Ligation Independent Cloning
  Sequencing primers: 5′ ctcatgtttgacagcttatcatcgataagc
Gene/Insert 2
  Gene/Insert name: mScarlet-I
  Species: Synthetic
  Insert size (bp): 702
  Mutation: Frameshift insertion 6TTTTTTT
  Promoter: Ptet+dnaK P1
  Cloning method: Ligation Independent Cloning
  Sequencing primers: 5′ ACATGGTCCTTCTTGAGTTTGTAACAGC
Terms and licenses: Academic/Nonprofit Terms; Industry Terms: Not Available to Industry
How to cite: pSC101-GFPmut2-mScarlet-I T7 was a gift from Tanel Tenson (Addgene plasmid # 208191 ; http://n2t.net/addgene:208191 ; RRID:Addgene_208191)
